>Addgene plasmid #107947 | p1g3VT-lacI | addgene full sequence | sequence record 207936 | Addgene NGS Result
AGGCCAGCAAAAGGCCAGGAACCGTAAAAAGGCCGCGTTGCTGGCGTTTTTCCACAGGCTCCGCCCCCCT
GACGAGCATCACAAAAATCGACGCTCAAGTCAGAGGTGGCGAAACCCGACAGGACTATAAAGATACCAGG
CGTTTCCCCCTGGAAGCTCCCTCGTGCGCTCTCCTGTTCCGACCCTGCCGCTTACCGGATACCTGTCCGC
CTTTCTCCCTTCGGGAAGCGTGGCGCTTTCTCATAGCTCACGCTGTAGGTATCTCAGTTCGGTGTAGGTC
GTTCGCTCCAAGCTGGGCTGTGTGCACGAACCCCCCGTTCAGCCCGACCGCTGCGCCTTATCCGGTAACT
ATCGTCTTGAGTCCAACCCGGTAAGACACGACTTATCGCCACTGGCAGCAGCCACTGGTAACAGGATTAG
CAGAGCGAGGTATGTAGGCGGTGCTACAGAGTTCTTGAAGTGGTGGCCTAACTACGGCTACACTAGAAGA
ACAGTATTTGGTATCTGCGCTCTGCTGAAGCCAGTTACCTTCGGAAAAAGAGTTGGTAGCTCTTGATCCG
GCAAACAAACCACCGCTGGTAGCGGTGGTTTTTTTGTTTGCAAGCAGCAGATTACGCGCAGAAAAAAAGG
ATCTCAAGAAGATCCTTTGATCTTTTCTACGGGGTCTGACGCTCAGTGGAACGAAAACTCACGTTAAGGG
ATTTTGGTCATGAGATTATCAAAAAGGATCTTCACCTAGATCCTTTTAAATTAAAAATGAAGTTTTAAAT
CAATCTAAAGTATATATGAGTAAACTTGGTCTGACAGTTTACTAGAGTAATACGACTCACTGTAGGGAAT
ACAAGCTACTTGTTCTTTTTGCATACTAGAGAAAGAGGAGAAATACTAGATGGTGAGCAAGGGCGAGGAG
CTGTTCACCGGGGTGGTGCCCATCCTGGTCGAGCTGGACGGCGACGTAAACGGCCACAAGTTCAGCGTGT
CCGGCGAGGGCGAGGGCGATGCCACCTACGGCAAGCTGACCCTGAAGCTGATCTGCACCACCGGCAAGCT
GCCCGTGCCCTGGCCCACCCTCGTGACCACCCTGGGCTACGGCCTGCAGTGCTTCGCCCGCTACCCCGAC
CACATGAAGCAGCACGACTTCTTCAAGTCCGCCATGCCCGAAGGCTACGTCCAGGAGCGCACCATCTTCT
TCAAGGACGACGGCAACTACAAGACCCGCGCCGAGGTGAAGTTCGAGGGCGACACCCTGGTGAACCGCAT
CGAGCTGAAGGGCATCGACTTCAAGGAGGACGGCAACATCCTGGGGCACAAGCTGGAGTACAACTACAAC
AGCCACAACGTCTATATCACCGCCGACAAGCAGAAGAACGGCATCAAGGCCAACTTCAAGATCCGCCACA
ACATCGAGGACGGCGGCGTGCAGCTCGCCGACCACTACCAGCAGAACACCCCCATCGGCGACGGCCCCGT
GCTGCTGCCCGACAACCACTACCTGAGCTACCAGTCCGCCCTGAGCAAAGACCCCAACGAGAAGCGCGAT
CACATGGTCCTGCTGGAGTTCGTGACCGCCGCCGGGATCACTCTCGGCATGGACGAGCTGTACAAGTAAT
AATACTAGAGCCAGGCATCAAATAAAACGAAAGGCTCAGTCGAAAGACTGGGCCTTTCGTTTTATCTGTT
GTTTGTCGGTGAACGCTCTCTACTAGAGTCACACTGGCTCACCTTCGGGTGGGCCTTTCTGCGTTTATAT
TTACAGCTAGCTCAGTCCTAGGTTTTATGCTAGCTACTAGAGAAAGAGGAGAAATACTAGATGGTGAATG
TGAAACCAGTAACGTTATACGATGTCGCAGAGTATGCCGGTGTCTCTTATCAGACCGTTTCCCGCGTGGT
GAACCAGGCCAGCCACGTTTCTGCGAAAACGCGGGAAAAAGTGGAAGCGGCGATGGCGGAGCTGAATTAC
ATTCCCAACCGCGTGGCACAACAACTGGCGGGCAAACAGTCGTTGCTGATTGGCGTTGCCACCTCCAGTC
TGGCCCTGCACGCGCCGTCGCAAATTGTCGCGGCGATTAAATCTCGCGCCGATCAACTGGGTGCCAGCGT
GGTGGTGTCGATGGTAGAACGAAGCGGCGTCGAAGCCTGTAAAGCGGCGGTGCACAATCTTCTCGCGCAA
CGCGTCAGTGGGCTGATCATTAACTATCCGCTGGATGACCAGGATGCCATTGCTGTGGAAGCTGCCTGCA
CTAATGTTCCGGCGTTATTTCTTGATGTCTCTGACCAGACACCCATCAACAGTATTATTTTCTCCCATGA
AGACGGTACGCGACTGGGCGTGGAGCATCTGGTCGCATTGGGTCACCAGCAAATCGCGCTGTTAGCGGGC
CCATTAAGTTCTGTCTCGGCGCGTCTGCGTCTGGCTGGCTGGCATAAATATCTCACTCGCAATCAAATTC
AGCCGATAGCGGAACGGGAAGGCGACTGGAGTGCCATGTCCGGTTTTCAACAAACCATGCAAATGCTGAA
TGAGGGCATCGTTCCCACTGCGATGCTGGTTGCCAACGATCAGATGGCGCTGGGCGCAATGCGCGCCATT
ACCGAGTCCGGGCTGCGCGTTGGTGCGGATATCTCGGTAGTGGGATACGACGATACCGAAGACAGCTCAT
GTTATATCCCGCCGTTAACCACCATCAAACAGGATTTTCGCCTGCTGGGGCAAACCAGCGTGGACCGCTT
GCTGCAACTCTCTCAGGGCCAGGCGGTGAAGGGCAATCAGCTGTTGCCCGTCTCACTGGTGAAAAGAAAA
ACCACCCTGGCGCCCAATACGCAAACCGCCTCTCCCCGCGCGTTGGCCGATTCATTAATGCAGCTGGCAC
GACAGGTTTCCCGACTGGAAAGCGGGCAGGCTGCAAACGACGAAAACTACGCTTTAGTAGCTTAATAACT
CTGATAGTGCTAGTGTAGATCTCTACTAGAGCCAGGCATCAAATAAAACGAAAGGCTCAGTCGAAAGACT
GGGCCTTTCGTTTTATCTGTTGTTTGTCGGTGAACGCTCTCTACTAGAGTCACACTGGCTCACCTTCGGG
TGGGCCTTTCTGCGTTTATATACTAGTAGCGGCCGCTGCAGTGATCTACACTAGCACTATCAGTGACCAA
TGCTTAATCAGTGAGGCACCTATCTCAGCGATCTGTCTATTTCGTTCATCCATAGTTGCCTGACTCCCCG
TCGTGTAGATAACTACGATACGGGAGGGCTTACCATCTGGCCCCAGTGCTGCAATGATACCGCGAGACCC
ACGCTCACCGGCTCCAGATTTATCAGCAATAAACCAGCCAGCCGGAAGGGCCGAGCGCAGAAGTGGTCCT
GCAACTTTATCCGCCTCCATCCAGTCTATTAATTGTTGCCGGGAAGCTAGAGTAAGTAGTTCGCCAGTTA
ATAGTTTGCGCAACGTTGTTGCCATTGCTACAGGCATCGTGGTGTCACGCTCGTCGTTTGGTATGGCTTC
ATTCAGCTCCGGTTCCCAACGATCAAGGCGAGTTACATGATCCCCCATGTTGTGCAAAAAAGCGGTTAGC
TCCTTCGGTCCTCCGATCGTTGTCAGAAGTAAGTTGGCCGCAGTGTTATCACTCATGGTTATGGCAGCAC
TGCATAATTCTCTTACTGTCATGCCATCCGTAAGATGCTTTTCTGTGACTGGTGAGTACTCAACCAAGTC
ATTCTGAGAATAGTGTATGCGGCGACCGAGTTGCTCTTGCCCGGCGTCAATACGGGATAATACCGCGCCA
CATAGCAGAACTTTAAAAGTGCTCATCATTGGAAAACGTTCTTCGGGGCGAAAACTCTCAAGGATCTTAC
CGCTGTTGAGATCCAGTTCGATGTAACCCACTCGTGCACCCAACTGATCTTCAGCATCTTTTACTTTCAC
CAGCGTTTCTGGGTGAGCAAAAACAGGAAGGCAAAATGCCGCAAAAAAGGGAATAAGGGCGACACGGAAA
TGTTGAATACTCATACTCTTCCTTTTTCAATATTATTGAAGCATTTATCAGGGTTATTGTCTCATGAGCG
GATACATATTTGAATGTATTTAGAAAAATAAACAAATAGGGGTTCCGCGCACATTTCCCCGAAAAGTGCC
ACCTGACGTCTAAGAAACCATTATTATCATGACATTAACCTATAAAAATAGGCGTATCACGAGGCAGAAT
TTCAGATAAAAAAAATCCTTAGCTTTCGCTAAGGATGATTTCTGGAATTCGCGGCCGCTTCTAGAGTATA
AACGCAGAAAGGCCCACCCGAAGGTGAGCCAGTGTGACTCTAGTAGAGAGCGTTCACCGACAAACAACAG
ATAAAACGAAAGGCCCAGTCTTTCGACTGAGCCTTTCGTTTTATTTGATGCCTGGCTCTAGTATTATCAC
TTGTACAGCTCGTCCATGCCGAGAGTGATCCCGGCGGCGGTCACGAACTCCAGCAGGACCATGTGATCGC
GCTTCTCGTTGGGGTCTTTGCTCAGCTTGGACTGGGTGCTCAGGTAGTGGTTGTCGGGCAGCAGCACGGG
GCCGTCGCCGATGGGGGTGTTCTGCTGGTAGTGGTCGGCGAGCTGCACGCCGCCGTCCTCGATGTTGTGG
CGGATCTTGAAGTTGGCCTTGATGCCGTTCTTCTGCTTGTCGGCGGTGATATAGACGTTGTCGCTAAAGT
AGTTGTACTCCAGCTTGTGCCCCAGGATGTTGCCGTCCTCCTTGAAGTCGATGCCCTTCAGCTCGATGCG
GTTCACCAGGGTGTCGCCCTCGAACTTCACCTCGGCGCGGGTCTTGTAGTTGCCGTCGTCCTTGAAGAAG
ATGGTGCGCTCCTGGACGTAGCCTTCGGGCATGGCGGACTTGAAGAAGTCGTGCTGCTTCATGTGGTCGG
GGTAGCGGGCGAAGCACTGCACGCCCCAGGACAGGGTGGTCACGAGGGTGGGCCAGGGCACGGGCAGCTT
GCCGGTGGTGCAGATGAACTTCAGGGTCAGCTTGCCGTAGGTGGCATCGCCCTCGCCCTCGCCGGACACG
CTGAACTTGTGGCCGTTTACGTCGCCGTCCAGCTCGACCAGGATGGGCACCACCCCGGTGAACAGCTCCT
CGCCCTTGCTCACCATCTAGTATTTCTCCTCTTTCTCTAGTAGCTAGCATAATACCTAGGACTGAGCTAG
CTGTAAATACTAGTAGCGGCCGCTGCAGTCCGGCAAAAAAGGGCAAGGTGTCACCACCCTGCCCTTTTTC
TTTAAAACCGAAAAGATTACTTCGCGTTATGCAGGCTTCCTCGCTCACTGACTCGCTGCGCTCGGTCGTT
CGGCTGCGGCGAGCGGTATCAGCTCACTCAAAGGCGGTAATACGGTTATCCACAGAATCAGGGGATAACG
CAGGAAAGAACATGTGAGCAAA
Features (pLannotate 1.2.2; 22 found; start..end, strand, type, name):
     49..637     -  rep_origin     ori: high-copy-number ColE1/pMB1/pBR322/pUC origin of replication
    818..838     +  intron         CMV intron (fragment): modified intron A from human cytomegalovirus (CMV)
    890..1609    +  CDS            Venus: yellow fluorescent protein (YFP) with fast and efficient maturation (Nagai et al., 2002) mammalian codon-optimized
   1629..1700    +  terminator     rrnB T1 terminator: transcription terminator T1 from the E. coli rrnB gene
   1716..1743    +  terminator     T7Te terminator: phage T7 early transcription terminator
   1753..1773    +  promoter       J23119(SpeI) promoter (fragment): bacterial promoter (Registry of Standard Biological Parts BBa J23119) modified to end with an SpeI site
   1820..2899    +  CDS            lacI: lac repressor; lacI; The lac repressor binds to the lac operator to inhibit transcription in E. coli. This inhibition can be relieved by adding lactose or isopropyl-β-D-thiogalactopyranoside (IPTG).
   2900..2932    +  CDS            ssrA tag (LVA): C-terminal peptide that mediates degradation in bacteria through the ClpXP and ClpAP proteases (McGinness et al., 2006) mutant LVA variant that confers accelerated degradation under some conditions (Andersen et al., 1998)
   2980..3051    +  terminator     rrnB T1 terminator: transcription terminator T1 from the E. coli rrnB gene
   3067..3094    +  terminator     T7Te terminator: phage T7 early transcription terminator
   3101..3121    +  misc_feature   BioBrick suffix: universal suffix for all parts
   3146..4004    -  CDS            AmpR (fragment): β-lactamase; bla; confers resistance to ampicillin, carbenicillin, and related antibiotics
   4005..4109    -  promoter       AmpR promoter: bla
   4199..4242    -  terminator     bacterial terminator: putative bacterial transcription terminator
   4245..4266    +  misc_feature   BioBrick prefix: BioBrick prefix for parts that do not start with "ATG"
   4273..4300    -  terminator     T7Te terminator: phage T7 early transcription terminator
   4316..4387    -  terminator     rrnB T1 terminator: transcription terminator T1 from the E. coli rrnB gene
   4410..5126    -  CDS            mTurquoise2: mTurquoise2 is a basic (constitutively fluorescent) cyan fluorescent protein published in 2012, derived from Aequorea victoria. It is reported to be a rapidly-maturing monomer with very low acid sensitivity.
   5153..5184    -  promoter       J23119 promoter (fragment): bacterial promoter (Registry of Standard Biological Parts BBa J23119)
   5188..5208    +  misc_feature   BioBrick suffix: universal suffix for all parts
   5209..5266    +  terminator     his operon terminator: This putative transcriptin terminator from the E. coli his operon has a 2-bp deletion introduced during synthesis. Its efficiency has not been determined.
   5285..5412    -  rep_origin     RSF ori (fragment): Plasmids containing the RSF 1030 origin of replication can be propagated in E. coli cells that contain additional plasmids with compatible origins.
