[The description below was written by a language model from this plasmid's Addgene catalogue record and pLannotate feature annotations shown in this document.]
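Description:
p1g3VT-lacI is a high-copy bacterial expression plasmid built on the BioBrick backbone pSB1A3 for synthetic biology work in E. coli. It replicates from a ColE1/pUC-type origin and is selected with ampicillin through a β-lactamase gene driven by its own promoter. BioBrick prefix and suffix scars and several backbone terminators (including a his operon terminator) flank the assembled cassettes, which were joined by Gibson cloning. The annotation software also flags a short RSF origin fragment adjacent to the main origin and a tiny "CMV intron" fragment. Both are likely partial sequence matches rather than functional elements.

The payload is a ratiometric fluorescent reporter made of three separately terminated transcription units, each ending in a tandem rrnB T1/T7Te terminator pair. According to the stated purpose, the yellow fluorescent protein mVenus (annotated as Venus) is expressed from a T7 promoter variant, PT7(-3G), with the B0034 ribosome binding site. Neither of these two elements is picked up in the feature table. In the opposite orientation, the cyan protein mTurquoise2 sits downstream of a sequence matching part of the constitutive J23119 promoter family, presumably providing a constant reference signal. Dividing yellow by cyan fluorescence would then normalise the T7 promoter output for differences in cell number, copy number or general expression capacity. A third unit, also preceded by a J23119-like promoter fragment, encodes the lac repressor LacI fused to an LVA-variant ssrA degradation tag, which gives the repressor rapid turnover. The record does not say which target this LacI regulates. The plasmid comes from a study on programmed hierarchical patterning of bacterial populations, where it would serve to read out T7 RNA polymerase-dependent activity.
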