Addgene plasmid #107947: p1g3VT-lacI
Purpose: Ratiometric reporter [PT7(-3G)-RBSB0034, high copy number]
Depositing lab: Jim Haseloff. Depositing organization: University of Cambridge. Publication: Programmed hierarchical patterning of bacterial populations. Boehm CR, Grant PK, Haseloff J. Nat Commun. 2018 Feb 22;9(1):776. doi: 10.1038/s41467-018-03069-3. PubMed 29472537.
Backbone
  Vector backbone: pSB1A3
  Vector type: Bacterial Expression, Synthetic Biology
Growth in bacteria
  Bacterial resistance: Ampicillin, 100 μg/mL
  Growth temperature: 37°C
  Growth strain: DH5alpha
  Copy number: High Copy
Gene/Insert
  Gene/Insert name: mVenus
  Species: Synthetic
  Cloning method: Gibson Cloning
Terms and licenses: Academic/Nonprofit Terms; Industry Terms: Not Available to Industry
Depositor comments: Additional genes: mTurquoise2, lacI . Please visit https://www.biorxiv.org/content/early/2017/10/17/204925 for bioRxiv preprint.
How to cite: p1g3VT-lacI was a gift from Jim Haseloff (Addgene plasmid # 107947 ; http://n2t.net/addgene:107947 ; RRID:Addgene_107947)
